>Addgene plasmid #75944 | RPS6KA3 gRNA (BRDN0001147852) | addgene full sequence | sequence record 184876 | Addgene Assembled Sequence
CCCGGGTGCAAAGATGGATAAAGTTTTAAACAGAGAGGAATCTTTGCAGCTAATGGACCTTCTAGGTCTT
GAAAGGAGTGGGAATTGGCTCCGGTGCCCGTCAGTGGGCAGAGCGCACATCGCCCACAGTCCCCGAGAAG
TTGGGGGGAGGGGTCGGCAATTGATCCGGTGCCTAGAGAAGGTGGCGCGGGGTAAACTGGGAAAGTGATG
TCGTGTACTGGCTCCGCCTTTTTCCCGAGGGTGGGGGAGAACCGTATATAAGTGCAGTAGTCGCCGTGAA
CGTTCTTTTTCGCAACGGGTTTGCCGCCAGAACACAGGTAAGTGCCGTGTGTGGTTCCCGCGGGCCTGGC
CTCTTTACGGGTTATGGCCCTTGCGTGCCTTGAATTACTTCCACCTGGCTGCAGTACGTGATTCTTGATC
CCGAGCTTCGGGTTGGAAGTGGGTGGGAGAGTTCGAGGCCTTGCGCTTAAGGAGCCCCTTCGCCTCGTGC
TTGAGTTGAGGCCTGGCCTGGGCGCTGGGGCCGCCGCGTGCGAATCTGGTGGCACCTTCGCGCCTGTCTC
GCTGCTTTCGATAAGTCTCTAGCCATTTAAAATTTTTGATGACCTGCTGCGACGCTTTTTTTCTGGCAAG
ATAGTCTTGTAAATGCGGGCCAAGATCTGCACACTGGTATTTCGGTTTTTGGGGCCGCGGGCGGCGACGG
GGCCCGTGCGTCCCAGCGCACATGTTCGGCGAGGCGGGGCCTGCGAGCGCGGCCACCGAGAATCGGACGG
GGGTAGTCTCAAGCTGGCCGGCCTGCTCTGGTGCCTGGCCTCGCGCCGCCGTGTATCGCCCCGCCCTGGG
CGGCAAGGCTGGCCCGGTCGGCACCAGTTGCGTGAGCGGAAAGATGGCCGCTTCCCGGCCCTGCTGCAGG
GAGCTCAAAATGGAGGACGCGGCGCTCGGGAGAGCGGGCGGGTGAGTCACCCACACAAAGGAAAAGGGCC
TTTCCGTCCTCAGCCGTCGCTTCATGTGACTCCACGGAGTACCGGGCGCCGTCCAGGCACCTCGATTAGT
TCTCGAGCTTTTGGAGTACGTCGTCTTTAGGTTGGGGGGAGGGGTTTTATGCGATGGAGTTTCCCCACAC
TGAGTGGGTGGAGACTGAAGTTAGGCCAGCTTGGCACTTGATGTAATTCTCCTTGGAATTTGCCCTTTTT
GAGTTTGGATCTTGGTTCATTCTCAAGCCTCAGACAGTGGTTCAAAGTTTTTTTCTTCCATTTCAGGTGT
CGTGACGTACGGCCACCATGACCGAGTACAAGCCCACGGTGCGCCTCGCCACCCGCGACGACGTCCCCAG
GGCCGTACGCACCCTCGCCGCCGCGTTCGCCGACTACCCCGCCACGCGCCACACCGTCGATCCGGACCGC
CACATCGAGCGGGTCACCGAGCTGCAAGAACTCTTCCTCACGCGCGTCGGGCTCGACATCGGCAAGGTGT
GGGTCGCGGACGACGGCGCCGCCGTGGCGGTCTGGACCACGCCGGAGAGCGTCGAAGCGGGGGCGGTGTT
CGCCGAGATCGGCCCGCGCATGGCCGAGTTGAGCGGTTCCCGGCTGGCCGCGCAGCAACAGATGGAAGGC
CTCCTGGCGCCGCACCGGCCCAAGGAGCCCGCGTGGTTCCTGGCCACCGTCGGAGTCTCGCCCGACCACC
AGGGCAAGGGTCTGGGCAGCGCCGTCGTGCTCCCCGGAGTGGAGGCGGCCGAGCGCGCCGGGGTGCCCGC
CTTCCTGGAGACCTCCGCGCCCCGCAACCTCCCCTTCTACGAGCGGCTCGGCTTCACCGTCACCGCCGAC
GTCGAGGTGCCCGAAGGACCGCGCACCTGGTGCATGACCCGCAAGCCCGGTGCCTGAACGCGTTAAGTCG
ACAATCAACCTCTGGATTACAAAATTTGTGAAAGATTGACTGGTATTCTTAACTATGTTGCTCCTTTTAC
GCTATGTGGATACGCTGCTTTAATGCCTTTGTATCATGCTATTGCTTCCCGTATGGCTTTCATTTTCTCC
TCCTTGTATAAATCCTGGTTGCTGTCTCTTTATGAGGAGTTGTGGCCCGTTGTCAGGCAACGTGGCGTGG
TGTGCACTGTGTTTGCTGACGCAACCCCCACTGGTTGGGGCATTGCCACCACCTGTCAGCTCCTTTCCGG
GACTTTCGCTTTCCCCCTCCCTATTGCCACGGCGGAACTCATCGCCGCCTGCCTTGCCCGCTGCTGGACA
GGGGCTCGGCTGTTGGGCACTGACAATTCCGTGGTGTTGTCGGGGAAATCATCGTCCTTTCCTTGGCTGC
TCGCCTGTGTTGCCACCTGGATTCTGCGCGGGACGTCCTTCTGCTACGTCCCTTCGGCCCTCAATCCAGC
GGACCTTCCTTCCCGCGGCCTGCTGCCGGCTCTGCGGCCTCTTCCGCGTCTTCGCCTTCGCCCTCAGACG
AGTCGGATCTCCCTTTGGGCCGCCTCCCCGCGTCGACTTTAAGACCAATGACTTACAAGGCAGCTGTAGA
TCTTAGCCACTTTTTAAAAGAAAAGGGGGGACTGGAAGGGCTAATTCACTCCCAACGAAGACAAGATCTG
CTTTTTGCTTGTACTGGGTCTCTCTGGTTAGACCAGATCTGAGCCTGGGAGCTCTCTGGCTAACTAGGGA
ACCCACTGCTTAAGCCTCAATAAAGCTTGCCTTGAGTGCTTCAAGTAGTGTGTGCCCGTCTGTTGTGTGA
CTCTGGTAACTAGAGATCCCTCAGACCCTTTTAGTCAGTGTGGAAAATCTCTAGCAGTACGTATAGTAGT
TCATGTCATCTTATTATTCAGTATTTATAACTTGCAAAGAAATGAATATCAGAGAGTGAGAGGAACTTGT
TTATTGCAGCTTATAATGGTTACAAATAAAGCAATAGCATCACAAATTTCACAAATAAAGCATTTTTTTC
ACTGCATTCTAGTTGTGGTTTGTCCAAACTCATCAATGTATCTTATCATGTCTGGCTCTAGCTATCCCGC
CCCTAACTCCGCCCATCCCGCCCCTAACTCCGCCCAGTTCCGCCCATTCTCCGCCCCATGGCTGACTAAT
TTTTTTTATTTATGCAGAGGCCGAGGCCGCCTCGGCCTCTGAGCTATTCCAGAAGTAGTGAGGAGGCTTT
TTTGGAGGCCTAGGGACGTACCCAATTCGCCCTATAGTGAGTCGTATTACGCGCGCTCACTGGCCGTCGT
TTTACAACGTCGTGACTGGGAAAACCCTGGCGTTACCCAACTTAATCGCCTTGCAGCACATCCCCCTTTC
GCCAGCTGGCGTAATAGCGAAGAGGCCCGCACCGATCGCCCTTCCCAACAGTTGCGCAGCCTGAATGGCG
AATGGG
[124 nt withheld, positions 3367-3490]
C
[91 nt withheld, positions 3492-3582]
A
[49 nt withheld, positions 3584-3632]
CCTTTGACGTTGGAGTCCACGTTCTTT
[37 nt withheld, positions 3660-3696]
ACCCTATCTCGGTCTATTCTTTTGATTTATAAGGGATTTTGCCGATTTCGGCCTATTGGTTAAAAAATGA
GCTGATTTAACAAAAATTTAACGCGAATTTTAACAAAATATTAACGCTTACAATTTAGGTGGCACTTTTC
GGGGAAATGTGCGCGGAACCCCTATTTGTTTATTTTTCTAAATACATTCAAATATGTATCCGCTCATGAG
ACAATAACCCTGATAAATGCTTCAATAATATTGAAAAAGGAAGAGTATGAGTATTCAACATTTCCGTGTC
GCCCTTATTCCCTTTTTTGCGGCATTTTGCCTTCCTGTTTTTGCTCACCCAGAAACGCTGGTGAAAGTAA
AAGATGCTGAAGATCAGTTGGGTGCACGAGTGGGTTACATCGAACTGGATCTCAACAGCGGTAAGATCCT
TGAGAGTTTTCGCCCCGAAGAACGTTTTCCAATGATGAGCACTTTTAAAGTTCTGCTATGTGGCGCGGTA
TTATCCCGTATTGACGCCGGGCAAGAGCAACTCGGTCGCCGCATACACTATTCTCAGAATGACTTGGTTG
AGTACTCACCAGTCACAGAAAAGCATCTTACGGATGGCATGACAGTAAGAGAATTATGCAGTGCTGCCAT
AACCATGAGTGATAACACTGCGGCCAACTTACTTCTGACAACGATCGGAGGACCGAAGGAGCTAACCGCT
TTTTTGCACAACATGGGGGATCATGTAACTCGCCTTGATCGTTGGGAACCGGAGCTGAATGAAGCCATAC
CAAACGACGAGCGTGACACCACGATGCCTGTAGCAATGGCAACAACGTTGCGCAAACTATTAACTGGCGA
ACTACTTACTCTAGCTTCCCGGCAACAATTAATAGACTGGATGGAGGCGGATAAAGTTGCAGGACCACTT
CTGCGCTCGGCCCTTCCGGCTGGCTGGTTTATTGCTGATAAATCTGGAGCCGGTGAGCGTGGGTCTCGCG
GTATCATTGCAGCACTGGGGCCAGATGGTAAGCCCTCCCGTATCGTAGTTATCTACACGACGGGGAGTCA
GGCAACTATGGATGAACGAAATAGACAGATCGCTGAGATAGGTGCCTCACTGATTAAGCATTGGTAACTG
TCAGACCAAGTTTACTCATATATACTTTAGATTGATTTAAAACTTCATTTTTAATTTAAAAGGATCTAGG
TGAAGATCCTTTTTGATAATCTCATGACCAAAATCCCTTAACGTGAGTTTTCGTTCCACTGAGCGTCAGA
CCCCGTAGAAAAGATCAAAGGATCTTCTTGAGATCCTTTTTTTCTGCGCGTAATCTGCTGCTTGCAAACA
AAAAAACCACCGCTACCAGCGGTGGTTTGTTTGCCGGATCAAGAGCTACCAACTCTTTTTCCGAAGGTAA
CTGGCTTCAGCAGAGCGCAGATACCAAATACTGTTCTTCTAGTGTAGCCGTAGTTAGGCCACCACTTCAA
GAACTCTGTAGCACCGCCTACATACCTCGCTCTGCTAATCCTGTTACCAGTGGCTGCTGCCAGTGGCGAT
AAGTCGTGTCTTACCGGGTTGGACTCAAGACGATAGTTACCGGATAAGGCGCAGCGGTCGGGCTGAACGG
GGGGTTCGTGCACACAGCCCAGCTTGGAGCGAACGACCTACACCGAACTGAGATACCTACAGCGTGAGCT
ATGAGAAAGCGCCACGCTTCCCGAAGGGAGAAAGGCGGACAGGTATCCGGTAAGCGGCAGGGTCGGAACA
GGAGAGCGCACGAGGGAGCTTCCAGGGGGAAACGCCTGGTATCTTTATAGTCCTGTCGGGTTTCGCCACC
TCTGACTTGAGCGTCGATTTTTGTGATGCTCGTCAGGGGGGCGGAGCCTATGGAAAAACGCCAGCAACGC
GGCCTTTTTACGGTTCCTGGCCTTTTGCTGGCCTTTTGCTCACATGTTCTTTCCTGCGTTATCCCCTGAT
TCTGTGGATAACCGTATTACCGCCTTTGAGTGAGCTGATACCGCTCGCCGCAGCCGAACGACCGAGCGCA
GCGAGTCAGTGAGCGAGGAAGCGGAAGAGCGCCCAATACGCAAACCGCCTCTCCCCGCGCGTTGGCCGAT
TCATTAATGCAGCTGGCACGACAGGTTTCCCGACTGGAAAGCGGGCAGTGAGCGCAACGCAATTAATGTG
AGTTAGCTCACTCATTAGGCACCCCAGGCTTTACACTTTATGCTTCCGGCTCGTATGTTGTGTGGAATTG
TGAGCGGATAACAATTTCACACAGGAAACAGCTATGACCATGATTACGCCAAGCGCGCAATTAACCCTCA
CTAAAGGGAACAAAAGCTGGAGCTGCAAGCTTAATGTAGTCTTATGCAATACTCTTGTAGTCTTGCAACA
TGGTAACGATGAGTTAGCAACATGCCTTACAAGGAGAGAAAAAGCACCGTGCATGCCGATTGGTGGAAGT
AAGGTGGTACGATCGTGCCTTATTAGGAAGGCAACAGACGGGTCTGACATGGATTGGACGAACCACTGAA
TTGCCGCATTGCAGAGATATTGTATTTAAGTGCCTAGCTCGATACATAAACGGGTCTCTCTGGTTAGACC
AGATCTGAGCCTGGGAGCTCTCTGGCTAACTAGGGAACCCACTGCTTAAGCCTCAATAAAGCTTGCCTTG
AGTGCTTCAAGTAGTGTGTGCCCGTCTGTTGTGTGACTCTGGTAACTAGAGATCCCTCAGACCCTTTTAG
TCAGTGTGGAAAATCTCTAGCAGTGGCGCCCGAACAGGGACTTGAAAGCGAAAGGGAAACCAGAGGAGCT
CTCTCGACGCAGGACTCGGCTTGCTGAAGCGCGCACGGCAAGAGGCGAGGGGCGGCGACTGGTGAGTACG
CCAAAAATTTTGACTAGCGGAGGCTAGAAGGAGAGAGATGGGTGCGAGAGCGTCAGTATTAAGCGGGGGA
GAATTAGATCGCGATGGGAAAAAATTCGGTTAAGGCCAGGGGGAAAGAAAAAATATAAATTAAAACATAT
AGTATGGGCAAGCAGGGAGCTAGAACGATTCGCAGTTAATCCTGGCCTGTTAGAAACATCAGAAGGCTGT
AGACAAATACTGGGACAGCTACAACCATCCCTTCAGACAGGATCAGAAGAACTTAGATCATTATATAATA
CAGTAGCAACCCTCTATTGTGTGCATCAAAGGATAGAGATAAAAGACACCAAGGAAGCTTTAGACAAGAT
AGAGGAAGAGCAAAACAAAAGTAAGACCACCGCACAGCAAGCGGCCGCTGATCTTCAGACCTGGAGGAGG
AGATATGAGGGACAATTGGAGAAGTGAATTATATAAATATAAAGTAGTAAAAATTGAACCATTAGGAGTA
GCACCCACCAAGGCAAAGAGAAGAGTGGTGCAGAGAGAAAAAAGAGCAGTGGGAATAGGAGCTTTGTTCC
TTGGGTTCTTGGGAGCAGCAGGAAGCACTATGGGCGCAGCGTCAATGACGCTGACGGTACAGGCCAGACA
ATTATTGTCTGGTATAGTGCAGCAGCAGAACAATTTGCTGAGGGCTATTGAGGCGCAACAGCATCTGTTG
CAACTCACAGTCTGGGGCATCAAGCAGCTCCAGGCAAGAATCCTGGCTGTGGAAAGATACCTAAAGGATC
AACAGCTCCTGGGGATTTGGGGTTGCTCTGGAAAACTCATTTGCACCACTGCTGTGCCTTGGAATGCTAG
TTGGAGTAATAAATCTCTGGAACAGATTTGGAATCACACGACCTGGATGGAGTGGGACAGAGAAATTAAC
AATTACACAAGCTTAATACACTCCTTAATTGAAGAATCGCAAAACCAGCAAGAAAAGAATGAACAAGAAT
TATTGGAATTAGATAAATGGGCAAGTTTGTGGAATTGGTTTAACATAACAAATTGGCTGTGGTATATAAA
ATTATTCATAATGATAGTAGGAGGCTTGGTAGGTTTAAGAATAGTTTTTGCTGTACTTTCTATAGTGAAT
AGAGTTAGGCAGGGATATTCACCATTATCGTTTCAGACCCACCTCCCAACCCCGAGGGGACCCAGAGAGG
GCCTATTTCCCATGATTCCTTCATATTTGCATATACGATACAAGGCTGTTAGAGAGATAATTAGAATTAA
TTTGACTGTAAACACAAAGATATTAGTACAAAATACGTGACGTAGAAAGTAATAATTTCTTGGGTAGTTT
GCAGTTTTAAAATTATGTTTTAAAATGGACTATCATATGCTTACCGTAACTTGAAAGTATTTCGATTTCT
TGGCTTTATATATCTTGTGGAAAGGACGAAACACCGGGAACGTGATATCTTGGTAGGTTTTAGAGCTAGA
AATAGCAAGTTAAAATAAGGCTAGTCCGTTATCAACTTGAAAAAGTGGCACCGAGTCGGTGCTTTTTTAA
GCTTGGCGTAACTAGATCTTGAGACAAATGGCAGTATTCATCCACAATTTTAAAAGAAAAGGGGGGATTG
GGGGGTACAGTGCAGGGGAAAGAATAGTAGACATAATAGCAACAGACATACAAACTAAAGAATTACAAAA
ACAAATTACAAAAATTCAAAATTTTCGGGTTTATTACAGGGACAGCAGAGATCCACTTTGGCGCCGGCTC
GAGGGGG
Features (pLannotate 1.2.2; 29 found; start..end, strand, type, name):
     14..80      +  CDS            small t antigen (fragment): SV40 (simian virus 40) small t antigen
    106..317     +  promoter       EF-1α core promoter: core promoter for human elongation factor EF-1α
    318..1256    +  intron         EF-1α intron A: intron upstream of the start codon of human EF-1α
   1278..1877    +  CDS            PuroR (fragment): puromycin N-acetyltransferase; pac from Streptomyces; confers resistance to puromycin
   1893..2481    +  misc_feature   WPRE: woodchuck hepatitis virus posttranscriptional regulatory element
   2532..2551    +  misc_feature   cPPT/CTS (fragment): central polypurine tract and central termination sequence of HIV-1
   2553..2786    +  LTR            3' LTR (ΔU3): self-inactivating 3' long terminal repeat (LTR) from HIV-1
   2864..2985    +  polyA_signal   SV40 poly(A) signal: SV40 polyadenylation signal
   3025..3160    +  rep_origin     SV40 ori: SV40 origin of replication
   3181..3199    -  promoter       T7 promoter: promoter for bacteriophage T7 RNA polymerase
   3207..3362    +  CDS            lacZα (fragment): LacZα fragment of β-galactosidase; lacZ fragment
   3367..3795    +  rep_origin     f1 ori (sequence partly withheld): f1 bacteriophage origin of replication; arrow indicates direction of (+) strand synthesis
   3848..3952    +  promoter       AmpR promoter: bla
   3953..4813    +  CDS            AmpR: β-lactamase; bla; confers resistance to ampicillin, carbenicillin, and related antibiotics
   4984..5572    +  rep_origin     ori: high-copy-number ColE1/pMB1/pBR322/pUC origin of replication
   5755..5847    +  CDS            lacI (fragment): lac repressor; lacI; The lac repressor binds to the lac operator to inhibit transcription in E. coli. This inhibition can be relieved by adding lactose or isopropyl-β-D-thiogalactopyranoside (IPTG).
   5860..5881    +  protein_bind   CAP binding site: CAP binding activates transcription in the presence of cAMP. E. coli catabolite activator protein
   5896..5926    +  promoter       lac promoter: promoter for the E. coli lac operon
   5934..5950    +  protein_bind   lac operator: The lac repressor binds to the lac operator to inhibit transcription in E. coli. This inhibition can be relieved by adding lactose or isopropyl-β-D-thiogalactopyranoside (IPTG). lac repressor encoded by lacI
   5995..6013    +  promoter       T3 promoter: promoter for bacteriophage T3 RNA polymerase
   6041..6267    +  promoter       RSV promoter: Rous sarcoma virus enhancer/promoter
   6268..6448    +  LTR            5' LTR (truncated): truncated 5' long terminal repeat (LTR) from HIV-1
   6495..6620    +  misc_feature   HIV-1 Ψ: packaging signal of human immunodeficiency virus type 1
   6604..6967    +  CDS            HIV-1 gag (fragment): gag protein from human immunodeficiency virus 1; gag
   7113..7346    +  misc_feature   RRE: The Rev response element (RRE) of HIV-1 allows for Rev-dependent mRNA export from the nucleus to the cytoplasm.
   7723..7749    +  CDS            Rev (fragment): human immunodeficiency virus 1 (HIV-1) Rev protein; rev; enhances nuclear export of unspliced and incompletely spliced viral mRNAs
   7753..7993    +  promoter       U6 promoter: RNA polymerase III promoter for human U6 snRNA
   8023..8098    +  misc_RNA       gRNA scaffold: guide RNA scaffold for the Streptococcus pyogenes CRISPR/Cas9 system
   8154..8271    +  misc_feature   cPPT/CTS: central polypurine tract and central termination sequence of HIV-1
