[The description below was written by a language model from this plasmid's Addgene catalogue record and pLannotate feature annotations shown in this document.]
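Description:
RPS6KA3 gRNA (BRDN0001147852) is a third-generation lentiviral CRISPR guide plasmid built on the lentiGuide-Puro backbone, carrying a single guide RNA directed against human RPS6KA3 (also known as RSK2 or p90-RSK2), designed against the NM_004586.2 reference transcript. It is propagated in E. coli as a high-copy plasmid through a ColE1/pUC-type origin with ampicillin selection from the β-lactamase gene. The backbone also retains an f1 origin, an SV40 origin and poly(A) signal, and remnants of lac and phage-promoter sequences that play no role in its function.

The lentiviral transfer cassette begins with an RSV promoter fused to a truncated HIV-1 5' LTR, which makes genomic RNA production independent of Tat. This is followed by the Ψ packaging signal with a gag fragment, the Rev response element for nuclear export of the unspliced genome, and a cPPT/CTS element that aids nuclear import. Within this frame, a human U6 RNA polymerase III promoter drives the targeting spacer joined to the Streptococcus pyogenes Cas9 gRNA scaffold. Downstream, an EF-1α core promoter with its intron A expresses puromycin N-acetyltransferase for selection of transduced mammalian cells, with a WPRE to boost transcript expression. The cassette ends in a ΔU3 self-inactivating 3' LTR.

The plasmid does not encode Cas9, so it is meant to be used with a separate Cas9 vector such as lentiCas9-Blast or in cells already expressing Cas9. It belongs to a human kinome gRNA collection and is suited to knockout of RPS6KA3 in human cells.
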