Addgene plasmid #75944: RPS6KA3 gRNA (BRDN0001147852)
Purpose: 3rd generation lentiviral gRNA plasmid targeting human RPS6KA3
Depositing lab: John Doench & David Root. Depositing organization: Broad Institute. Publication: Optimized sgRNA design to maximize activity and minimize off-target effects of CRISPR-Cas9. Doench JG, Fusi N, Sullender M, Hegde M, Vaimberg EW, Donovan KF, Smith I, Tothova Z, Wilen C, Orchard R, Virgin HW, Listgarten J, Root DE. Nat Biotechnol. 2016 Jan 18. doi: 10.1038/nbt.3437. PubMed 26780180.
Backbone
  Vector backbone: lentiGuide-Puro
  Backbone manufacturer: Zhang Lab (Addgene plasmid # 52963)
  Vector type: Mammalian Expression, Lentiviral, CRISPR
  Selectable markers: Puromycin
Growth in bacteria
  Bacterial resistance: Ampicillin, 100 μg/mL
  Growth temperature: 37°C
  Growth strain: DH5alpha
  Copy number: High Copy
Gene/Insert
  Gene/Insert name: RPS6KA3 (alt names: RPS6KA3; NM_004586.2)
  gRNA/shRNA sequence: GGAACGTGATATCTTGGTAG
  Species: H. sapiens (human)
  Entrez Gene: RPS6KA3 (a.k.a. CLS, HU-3, ISPK-1, MAPKAPK1B, MRX19, RSK, RSK2, S6K-alpha3, XLID19, p90-RSK2, pp90RSK2)
  Promoter: hU6
  Cloning method: Unknown
  Sequencing primers: 5′ U6-F; 3′ pS2-R
Terms and licenses: Academic/Nonprofit Terms; Industry Terms: Not Available to Industry
Depositor comments: The gRNA was designed to target the following Genbank reference sequence(s): NM_004586.2. Note that this plasmid does NOT contain Cas9. It should be used in conjunction with lentiCas9-Blast (Addgene #52962) or otherwise with cell lines already expressing Cas9. Browse the full kinome gRNA library at http://www.addgene.org/pooled-library/broadgpp-human-kinome/ or visit http://www.broadinstitute.org/rnai/public/ for detailed protocols and information.
How to cite: RPS6KA3 gRNA (BRDN0001147852) was a gift from John Doench & David Root (Addgene plasmid # 75944 ; http://n2t.net/addgene:75944 ; RRID:Addgene_75944)
