>Addgene plasmid #75944 | RPS6KA3 gRNA (BRDN0001147852) | depositor partial sequence | sequence record 143404 | Target Sequence
GGAACGTGATATCTTGGTAG
