>Addgene plasmid #75944 | RPS6KA3 gRNA (BRDN0001147852) | addgene partial sequence | sequence record 184875 | hU6-F
ACGTGACGTAGAAAGTAATAATTTCTTGGGTAGTTTGCAGTTTTAAAATTATGTTTTAAAATGGACTATC
ATATGCTTACCGTAACTTGAAAGTATTTCGATTTCTTGGCTTTATATATCTTGTGGAAAGGACGAAACAC
CGGGAACGTGATATCTTGGTAGGTTTTAGAGCTAGAAATAGCAAGTTAAAATAAGGCTAGTCCGTTATCA
ACTTGAAAAAGTGGCACCGAGTCGGTGCTTTTTTAAGCTTGGCGTAACTAGATCTTGAGACAAATGGCAG
TATTCATCCACAATTTTAAAAGAAAAGGGGGGATTGGGGGGTACAGTGCAGGGGAAAGAATAGTAGACAT
AATAGCAACAGACATACAAACTAAAGAATTACAAAAACAAATTACAAAAATTCAAAATTTTCGGGTTTAT
TACAGGGACAGCAGAGATCCACTTTGGCGCCGGCTCGAGGGGGCCCGGGTGCAAAGATGGATAAAGTTTT
AAACAGAGAGGAATCTTTGCAGCTAATGGACCTTCTAGGTCTTGAAAGGAGTGGGAATTGGCTCCGGTGC
CCGTCAGTGG
